Addgene plasmid #198109: pLV-Puro_CI-hCOL4A5-Nluc_R1563X
Purpose: lentiviral expression of hCOL4A4_R1563Xin mammalian cells
Depositing lab: Jeffrey Miner. Depositing organization: Washington University in Saint Louis. Publication: NanoLuc reporters identify COL4A5 nonsense mutations susceptible to drug-induced stop codon readthrough. Omachi K, Kai H, Roberge M, Miner JH. iScience. 2022 Feb 8;25(3):103891. doi: 10.1016/j.isci.2022.103891. eCollection 2022 Mar 18. PubMed 35243249.
Backbone
  Vector backbone: pLVSIN
  Backbone manufacturer: TaKaRa/Clontech
  Vector type: Lentiviral
  Selectable markers: Puromycin
Growth in bacteria
  Bacterial resistance: Ampicillin, 100 μg/mL
  Growth temperature: 37°C
  Growth strain: NEB Stable
  Copy number: High Copy
Gene/Insert
  Gene/Insert name: COL4A5
  Species: H. sapiens (human)
  Mutation: R1563X
  Entrez Gene: COL4A5 (a.k.a. ASLN, ATS, ATS1, CA54)
  Promoter: EF1a
  Tag / fusion protein: Nluc (C terminal on insert)
  Cloning method: Unknown
Terms and licenses: Academic/Nonprofit Terms; Industry Terms: Not Available to Industry
How to cite: pLV-Puro_CI-hCOL4A5-Nluc_R1563X was a gift from Jeffrey Miner (Addgene plasmid # 198109 ; http://n2t.net/addgene:198109 ; RRID:Addgene_198109)
