[The description below was written by a language model from this plasmid's Addgene catalogue record and pLannotate feature annotations shown in this document.]
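Description:
pLV-Puro_CI-hCOL4A5-Nluc_R1563X is a self-inactivating HIV-1-based lentiviral transfer plasmid built on the pLVSIN backbone for delivering a human COL4A5 reporter into mammalian cells. It is maintained in E. coli through a high-copy ColE1/pUC-type origin and an ampicillin resistance gene. The viral portion contains a truncated 5' LTR, the Ψ packaging signal with a gag fragment, the Rev response element, the cPPT/CTS, a WPRE that boosts transcript stability and expression, and a ΔU3 3' LTR that inactivates LTR-driven transcription after integration. Transduced cells can be selected with puromycin through a separate mouse PGK promoter–PuroR cassette placed downstream of the insert.

The payload is the human COL4A5 coding sequence, encoding the α5 chain of type IV collagen, a major basement membrane component. It is fused at its C terminus to NanoLuc luciferase and carries the nonsense mutation R1563X. Because the premature stop codon lies upstream of Nluc, luciferase should be produced only when translation reads through that stop. This matches the associated publication's use of NanoLuc reporters to find COL4A5 nonsense mutations that respond to drug-induced readthrough.

The record contains two discrepancies. The catalogue lists EF1a as the promoter, but the feature table shows a CMV enhancer/promoter followed by a chimeric β-globin/immunoglobulin intron (presumably the "CI" in the name) and a T7 promoter directly upstream of COL4A5, with no EF1a element annotated. The purpose line names COL4A4, whereas the insert field, the construct name and the annotation all indicate COL4A5. The annotated sequence is also labelled a partial NGS result.
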