Features (pLannotate 1.2.2; 26 found; start..end, strand, type, name):
    377..634     +  LTR            5' LTR (truncated): truncated 5' long terminal repeat (LTR) from HIV-1
    681..806     +  misc_feature   HIV-1 Ψ: packaging signal of human immunodeficiency virus type 1
    790..1128    +  CDS            HIV-1 gag (fragment): gag protein from human immunodeficiency virus 1; gag
   1303..1536    +  misc_feature   RRE: The Rev response element (RRE) of HIV-1 allows for Rev-dependent mRNA export from the nucleus to the cytoplasm.
   1913..2013    +  CDS            Rev (fragment): human immunodeficiency virus 1 (HIV-1) Rev protein; rev; enhances nuclear export of unspliced and incompletely spliced viral mRNAs
   2028..2143    +  misc_feature   cPPT/CTS: central polypurine tract and central termination sequence of HIV-1 (lacking the first T)
   2213..2590    +  enhancer       CMV enhancer: human cytomegalovirus immediate early enhancer
   2592..2791    +  promoter       CMV promoter: human cytomegalovirus (CMV) immediate early promoter
   2930..3062    +  intron         chimeric intron: chimera between introns from human β-globin and immunoglobulin heavy chain genes
   3106..3124    +  promoter       T7 promoter: promoter for bacteriophage T7 RNA polymerase
   3143..8215    +  CDS            COL4A5: CO4A5_HUMAN - Experimental evidence at protein level: Swiss-Prot protein existence level 1. Type IV collagen is the major structural component of glomerular basement membranes (GBM), forming a 'chicken-wire' meshwork together with laminins, proteoglycans and entactin/nidogen. From Homo sapiens (Human).
   8228..8740    +  CDS            Nluc: NanoLuc® luciferase human codon-optimized
   8756..9255    +  promoter       PGK promoter: mouse phosphoglycerate kinase 1 promoter
   9275..9872    +  CDS            PuroR (fragment): puromycin N-acetyltransferase; pac from Streptomyces alboniger; confers resistance to puromycin
   9888..10476   +  misc_feature   WPRE: woodchuck hepatitis virus posttranscriptional regulatory element
  10493..10681   +  CDS            nef (fragment): NEF_HV1Z2 - Experimental evidence at protein level: Swiss-Prot protein existence level 1. Extracellular Nef protein targets CD4(+) T-lymphocytes for apoptosis by interacting with CXCR4 surface receptors. From Human immunodeficiency virus type 1 group M subtype D (isolate Z2/CDC-Z34) (HIV-1).
  10683..10916   +  LTR            3' LTR (ΔU3): self-inactivating 3' long terminal repeat (LTR) from HIV-1
  11067..11089   -  protein_bind   lac operator (fragment): The lac repressor binds to the lac operator to inhibit transcription in E. coli. This inhibition can be relieved by adding lactose or isopropyl-β-D-thiogalactopyranoside (IPTG). lac repressor encoded by lacI
  11093..11123   -  promoter       lac promoter: promoter for the E. coli lac operon
  11138..11159   -  protein_bind   CAP binding site: CAP binding activates transcription in the presence of cAMP. E. coli catabolite activator protein
  11172..11264   -  CDS            lacI (fragment): lac repressor; lacI; The lac repressor binds to the lac operator to inhibit transcription in E. coli. This inhibition can be relieved by adding lactose or isopropyl-β-D-thiogalactopyranoside (IPTG).
  11447..12035   -  rep_origin     ori: high-copy-number ColE1/pMB1/pBR322/pUC origin of replication
  12206..13066   -  CDS            AmpR: β-lactamase; bla; confers resistance to ampicillin, carbenicillin, and related antibiotics
  13067..13171   -  promoter       AmpR promoter: bla
  13219..13353   +  polyA_signal   SV40 poly(A) signal: SV40 polyadenylation signal
  13520..329     +  CDS            nef (fragment) (across the origin): NEF_HV1BR - Experimental evidence at protein level: Swiss-Prot protein existence level 1. Extracellular Nef protein targets CD4(+) T-lymphocytes for apoptosis by interacting with CXCR4 surface receptors (PubMed:14990729). From Human immunodeficiency virus type 1 group M subtype B (isolate BRU/LAI) (HIV-1).
>Addgene plasmid #198109 | pLV-Puro_CI-hCOL4A5-Nluc_R1563X | addgene full sequence | sequence record 389254 | Addgene Partial NGS Result
TGGAAGGGCTAATTCACTCCCAAAGAAGACAAGATATCCTTGATCTGTGGATCTACCACACACAAGGCTA
CTTCCCTGATTAGCAGAACTACACACCAGGGCCAGGGGTCAGATATCCACTGACCTTTGGATGGTGCTAC
AAGCTAGTACCAGTTGAGCCAGATAAGGTAGAAGAGGCCAATAAAGGAGAGAACACCAGCTTGTTACACC
CTGTGAGCCTGCATGGGATGGATGACCCGGAGAGAGAAGTGTTAGAGTGGAGGTTTGACAGCCGCCTAGC
ATTTCATCACGTGGCCCGAGAGCTGCATCCGGAGTACTTCAAGAACTGCTGATATCGAGCTTGCTACAAG
GGACTTTCCGCTGGGGACTTTCCAGGGAGGCGTGGCCTGGGCGGGACTGGGGAGTGGCGAGCCCTCAGAT
CCTGCATATAAGCAGCTGCTTTTTGCCTGTACTGGGTCTCTCTGGTTAGACCAGATCTGAGCCTGGGAGC
TCTCTGGCTAACTAGGGAACCCACTGCTTAAGCCTCAATAAAGCTTGCCTTGAGTGCTTCAAGTAGTGTG
TGCCCGTCTGTTGTGTGACTCTGGTAACTAGAGATCCCTCAGACCCTTTTAGTCAGTGTGGAAAATCTCT
AGCAGTGGCGCCCGAACAGGGACTTGAAAGCGAAAGGGAAACCAGAGGAGCTCTCTCGACGCAGGACTCG
GCTTGCTGAAGCGCGCACGGCAAGAGGCGAGGGGCGGCGACTGGTGAGTACGCCAAAAATTTTGACTAGC
GGAGGCTAGAAGGAGAGAGATGGGTGCGAGAGCGTCAGTATTAAGCGGGGGAGAATTAGATCGCGATGGG
AAAAAATTCGGTTAAGGCCAGGGGGAAAGAAAAAATATAAATTAAAACATATAGTATGGGCAAGCAGGGA
GCTAGAACGATTCGCAGTTAATCCTGGCCTGTTAGAAACATCAGAAGGCTGTAGACAAATACTGGGACAG
CTACAACCATCCCTTCAGACAGGATCAGAAGAACTTAGATCATTATATAATACAGTAGCAACCCTCTATT
GTGTGCATCAAAGGATAGAGATAAAAGACACCAAGGAAGCTTTAGACAAGATAGAGGAAGAGCAAAACAA
AAGTAAGACCACCGCACAGCAAGCGGCCGGCCGCTGATCTTCAGACCTGGAGGAGGAGATATGAGGGACA
ATTGGAGAAGTGAATTATATAAATATAAAGTAGTAAAAATTGAACCATTAGGAGTAGCACCCACCAAGGC
AAAGAGAAGAGTGGTGCAGAGAGAAAAAAGAGCAGTGGGAATAGGAGCTTTGTTCCTTGGGTTCTTGGGA
GCAGCAGGAAGCACTATGGGCGCAGCGTCAATGACGCTGACGGTACAGGCCAGACAATTATTGTCTGGTA
TAGTGCAGCAGCAGAACAATTTGCTGAGGGCTATTGAGGCGCAACAGCATCTGTTGCAACTCACAGTCTG
GGGCATCAAGCAGCTCCAGGCAAGAATCCTGGCTGTGGAAAGATACCTAAAGGATCAACAGCTCCTGGGG
ATTTGGGGTTGCTCTGGAAAACTCATTTGCACCACTGCTGTGCCTTGGAATGCTAGTTGGAGTAATAAAT
CTCTGGAACAGATTTGGAATCACACGACCTGGATGGAGTGGGACAGAGAAATTAACAATTACACAAGCTT
AATACACTCCTTAATTGAAGAATCGCAAAACCAGCAAGAAAAGAATGAACAAGAATTATTGGAATTAGAT
AAATGGGCAAGTTTGTGGAATTGGTTTAACATAACAAATTGGCTGTGGTATATAAAATTATTCATAATGA
TAGTAGGAGGCTTGGTAGGTTTAAGAATAGTTTTTGCTGTACTTTCTATAGTGAATAGAGTTAGGCAGGG
ATATTCACCATTATCGTTTCAGACCCACCTCCCAACCCCGAGGGGACCCGACAGGCCCGAAGGAATAGAA
GAAGAAGGTGGAGAGAGAGACAGAGACAGATCCATTCGATTAGTGAACGGATCTCGACGGTATCGCCTTT
AAAAGAAAAGGGGGGATTGGGGGGTACAGTGCAGGGGAAAGAATAGTAGACATAATAGCAACAGACATAC
AAACTAAAGAATTACAAAAACAAATTACAAAAATTCAAAATTTTCGGGTTTATTACAGGGACAGCAGAGA
TCCAGTTTATCGATATCGAATTCGTGAGGACCGCCATGTTGGCATTGATTATTGACTAGTTATTAATAGT
AATCAATTACGGGGTCATTAGTTCATAGCCCATATATGGAGTTCCGCGTTACATAACTTACGGTAAATGG
CCCGCCTGGCTGACCGCCCAACGACCCCCGCCCATTGACGTCAATAATGACGTATGTTCCCATAGTAACG
CCAATAGGGACTTTCCATTGACGTCAATGGGTGGAGTATTTACGGTAAACTGCCCACTTGGCAGTACATC
AAGTGTATCATATGCCAAGTCCGCCCCCTATTGACGTCAATGACGGTAAATGGCCCGCCTGGCATTATGC
CCAGTACATGACCTTACGGGACTTTCCTACTTGGCAGTACATCTACGTATTAGTCATCGCTATTACCATG
GTGATGCGGTTTTGGCAGTACACCAATGGGCGTGGATAGCGGTTTGACTCACGGGGATTTCCAAGTCTCC
ACCCCATTGACGTCAATGGGAGTTTGTTTTGGCACCAAAATCAACGGGACTTTCCAAAATGTCGTAATAA
CCCCGCCCCGTTGACGCAAATGGGCGGTAGGCGTGTACGGTGGGAGGTCTATATAAGCAGAGCTGGTTTA
GTGAACCGTCAGATCACTAGAAGCTTTATTGCGGTAGTTTATCACAGTTAAATTGCTAACGCAGTCAGTG
CTTCTGACACAACAGTCTCGAACTTAAGCTGCAGAAGTTGGTCGTGAGGCACTGGGCAGGTAAGTATCAA
GGTTACAAGACAGGTTTAAGGAGACCAATAGAAACTGGGCTTGTCGAGACAGAGAAGACTCTTGCGTTTC
TGATAGGCACCTATTGGTCTTACTGACATCCACTTTGCCTTTCTCTCCACAGGTGTCCACTCCCAGTTCA
ATTACAGCTCTTAAGGCTAGAGTATTAATACGACTCACTATAGGGCTAGCAAAGCGATCGCCATGAAACT
GCGTGGAGTCAGCCTGGCTGCCGGCTTGTTCTTACTGGCCCTGAGTCTTTGGGGGCAGCCTGCAGAGGCT
GCGGCTTGCTATGGGTGTTCTCCAGGATCAAAGTGTGACTGCAGTGGCATAAAAGGGGAAAAGGGAGAGA
GAGGGTTTCCAGGTTTGGAAGGACACCCAGGATTGCCTGGATTTCCAGGTCCAGAAGGGCCTCCGGGGCC
TCGGGGACAAAAGGGTGATGATGGAATTCCAGGGCCACCAGGACCAAAAGGAATCAGAGGTCCTCCTGGA
CTTCCTGGATTTCCAGGGACACCAGGTCTTCCTGGAATGCCAGGCCACGATGGGGCCCCAGGACCTCAAG
GTATTCCCGGATGCAATGGAACCAAGGGAGAACGTGGATTTCCAGGCAGTCCCGGTTTTCCTGGTTTACA
GGGTCCTCCAGGACCCCCTGGGATCCCAGGTATGAAGGGTGAACCAGGTAGTATAATTATGTCATCACTG
CCAGGACCAAAGGGTAATCCAGGATATCCAGGTCCTCCTGGAATACAAGGCCTACCTGGTCCCACTGGTA
TACCAGGGCCAATTGGTCCCCCAGGACCACCAGGTTTGATGGGCCCTCCTGGTCCACCAGGACTTCCAGG
ACCTAAGGGGAATATGGGCTTAAATTTCCAGGGACCCAAAGGTGAAAAAGGTGAGCAAGGTCTTCAGGGC
CCACCTGGGCCACCTGGGCAGATCAGTGAACAGAAAAGACCAATTGATGTAGAGTTTCAGAAAGGAGATC
AGGGACTTCCTGGTGACCGAGGGCCTCCTGGACCTCCAGGGATACGTGGTCCTCCAGGTCCCCCAGGTGG
TGAGAAAGGTGAGAAGGGTGAGCAAGGAGAGCCAGGCAAAAGAGGTAAACCAGGCAAAGATGGAGAAAAT
GGCCAACCAGGAATTCCTGGTTTGCCTGGTGATCCTGGTTACCCTGGTGAACCCGGAAGGGATGGTGAAA
AGGGCCAAAAAGGTGACACTGGCCCACCTGGACCTCCTGGACTTGTAATTCCTAGACCTGGGACTGGTAT
AACTATAGGAGAAAAAGGAAACATTGGGTTGCCTGGGTTGCCTGGAGAAAAAGGAGAGCGAGGATTTCCT
GGAATACAGGGTCCACCTGGCCTTCCTGGACCTCCAGGGGCTGCAGTTATGGGTCCTCCTGGCCCTCCTG
GATTTCCTGGAGAAAGGGGTCAGAAAGGTGATGAAGGACCACCTGGAATTTCCATTCCTGGACCTCCTGG
ACTTGACGGACAGCCTGGGGCTCCTGGGCTTCCAGGGCCTCCTGGCCCTGCTGGCCCTCACATTCCTCCT
AGTGATGAGATATGTGAACCAGGCCCTCCAGGCCCCCCAGGATCTCCAGGTGATAAAGGACTCCAAGGAG
AACAAGGAGTGAAAGGTGACAAAGGTGACACTTGCTTCAACTGCATTGGAACTGGTATTTCAGGGCCTCC
AGGTCAACCTGGTTTGCCAGGTCTCCCAGGTCCTCCAGGATCTCTTGGTTTCCCTGGACAGAAAGGGGAA
AAAGGACAAGCTGGTGCAACTGGTCCCAAAGGATTACCAGGCATTCCAGGAGCTCCAGGTGCTCCAGGCT
TTCCTGGATCTAAAGGTGAACCTGGTGATATCCTCACTTTTCCAGGAATGAAGGGTGACAAAGGAGAGTT
GGGTTCCCCTGGAGCTCCAGGGCTTCCTGGTTTACCTGGCACTCCTGGACAGGATGGATTGCCAGGGCTT
CCTGGCCCGAAAGGAGAGCCTGGTGGAATTACTTTTAAGGGTGAAAGAGGTCCCCCTGGGAACCCAGGTT
TACCAGGCCTCCCAGGGAATATAGGGCCTATGGGTCCCCCTGGTTTCGGCCCTCCAGGCCCAGTAGGTGA
AAAAGGCATACAAGGTGTGGCAGGAAATCCAGGCCAGCCAGGAATACCAGGTCCTAAAGGGGATCCAGGT
CAGACTATAACCCAGCCGGGGAAGCCTGGCTTGCCTGGTAACCCAGGCAGAGATGGTGATGTAGGTCTTC
CAGGTGACCCTGGACTTCCAGGGCAACCAGGCTTGCCAGGGATACCTGGTAGCAAAGGAGAACCAGGTAT
CCCTGGAATTGGGCTTCCTGGACCACCTGGTCCCAAAGGCTTTCCTGGAATTCCAGGACCTCCAGGAGCA
CCTGGGACACCTGGAAGAATTGGTCTAGAAGGCCCTCCTGGGCCACCCGGCTTTCCAGGACCAAAGGGTG
AACCAGGATTTGCATTACCTGGGCCACCTGGGCCACCAGGACTTCCAGGTTTCAAAGGAGCACTTGGTCC
AAAAGGTGATCGTGGTTTCCCAGGACCTCCGGGTCCTCCAGGACGCACTGGCTTAGATGGGCTCCCTGGA
CCAAAAGGTGATGTTGGACCAAATGGACAACCTGGACCAATGGGACCTCCTGGGCTGCCAGGAATAGGTG
TTCAGGGACCACCAGGACCACCAGGGATTCCTGGGCCAATAGGTCAACCTGGTTTACATGGAATACCAGG
AGAGAAGGGGGATCCAGGACCTCCTGGACTTGATGTTCCAGGACCCCCAGGTGAAAGAGGCAGTCCAGGG
ATCCCCGGAGCACCTGGTCCTATAGGACCTCCAGGATCACCAGGGCTTCCAGGAAAAGCAGGTGCCTCTG
GATTTCCAGGTACCAAAGGTGAAATGGGTATGATGGGACCTCCAGGCCCACCAGGACCTTTGGGAATTCC
TGGCAGGAGTGGTGTACCTGGTCTTAAAGGTGATGATGGCTTGCAGGGTCAGCCAGGACTTCCTGGCCCT
ACAGGAGAAAAAGGTAGTAAAGGAGAGCCTGGCCTTCCAGGCCCTCCTGGACCAATGGATCCAAATCTTC
TGGGCTCAAAAGGAGAGAAGGGGGAACCTGGCTTACCAGGTATACCTGGAGTTTCAGGGCCAAAAGGTTA
TCAGGGTTTGCCTGGAGACCCAGGGCAACCTGGACTGAGTGGACAACCTGGATTACCAGGACCACCAGGT
CCCAAAGGTAACCCTGGTCTCCCTGGACAGCCAGGTCTTATAGGACCTCCTGGACTTAAAGGAACCATCG
GTGATATGGGTTTTCCAGGGCCTCAGGGTGTGGAAGGGCCTCCTGGACCTTCTGGAGTTCCTGGACAACC
TGGCTCCCCAGGATTACCTGGACAGAAAGGCGACAAAGGTGATCCTGGTATTTCAAGCATTGGTCTTCCA
GGTCTTCCTGGTCCAAAGGGTGAGCCTGGTCTGCCTGGATACCCAGGGAACCCTGGTATCAAAGGTTCTG
TGGGAGATCCTGGTTTGCCCGGATTACCAGGAACCCCTGGAGCAAAAGGACAACCAGGCCTTCCTGGATT
CCCAGGAACCCCAGGCCCTCCTGGACCAAAAGGTATTAGTGGCCCTCCTGGGAACCCCGGCCTTCCAGGA
GAACCTGGTCCTGTAGGTGGTGGAGGTCATCCTGGGCAACCAGGGCCTCCAGGCGAAAAAGGCAAACCCG
GTCAAGATGGTATTCCTGGACCAGCTGGACAGAAGGGTGAACCAGGTCAACCAGGCTTTGGAAACCCAGG
ACCGCCTGGACTTCCAGGACTTTCTGGCCAAAAGGGTGATGGAGGATTACCTGGGATTCCAGGAAATCCT
GGCCTTCCAGGTCCAAAGGGCGAACCAGGCTTTCACGGTTTCCCTGGTGTGCAGGGTCCCCCAGGCCCTC
CTGGTTCTCCGGGTCCAGCTCTGGAAGGACCTAAAGGCAACCCTGGGCCCCAAGGTCCTCCTGGGAGACC
AGGTCCTACAGGTTTTCAAGGTCTACCAGGTCCAGAAGGTCCTCCAGGTCTCCCTGGAAATGGAGGTATT
AAAGGAGAGAAGGGAAATCCAGGCCAACCTGGGCTACCTGGCTTGCCTGGTTTGAAAGGAGATCAAGGAC
CACCAGGACTCCAGGGTAATCCTGGCCGGCCGGGTCTCAATGGAATGAAAGGAGATCCTGGTCTCCCTGG
TGTTCCAGGATTCCCAGGCATGAAAGGACCCAGTGGAGTACCTGGATCAGCTGGCCCTGAGGGGGAACCG
GGACTTATTGGTCCTCCAGGTCCTCCTGGATTACCTGGTCCTTCAGGACAGAGTATCATAATTAAAGGAG
ATGCTGGTCCTCCAGGAATCCCTGGCCAGCCTGGGCTAAAGGGTCTACCAGGACCCCAAGGACCTCAAGG
CTTACCAGGTCCAACTGGCCCTCCAGGAGATCCTGGACGCAATGGACTCCCTGGCTTTGATGGTGCAGGA
GGGCGCAAAGGAGACCCAGGTCTGCCAGGACAGCCAGGTACCCGTGGTTTGGATGGTCCCCCTGGTCCAG
ATGGATTGCAAGGTCCCCCAGGTCCCCCTGGAACCTCCTCTGTTGCACATGGATTTCTTATTACACGCCA
CAGCCAGACAACGGATGCACCACAATGCCCACAGGGAACACTTCAGGTCTATGAAGGCTTTTCTCTCCTG
TATGTACAAGGAAATAAAAGAGCCCACGGTCAAGACTTGGGGACGGCTGGCAGCTGCCTTCGTCGCTTTA
GTACCATGCCTTTCATGTTCTGCAACATCAATAATGTTTGCAACTTTGCTTCAAGAAATGACTATTCTTA
CTGGCTCTCTACCCCAGAGCCCATGCCAATGAGCATGCAACCCCTAAAGGGCCAGAGCATCCAGCCATTC
ATTAGTTGATGTGCAGTATGTGAAGCTCCAGCTGTGGTGATCGCAGTTCACAGTCAGACGATCCAGATTC
CCCATTGTCCTCAGGGATGGGATTCTCTGTGGATTGGTTATTCCTTCATGATGCATACAAGTGCAGGGGC
AGAAGGCTCAGGTCAAGCCCTAGCCTCCCCTGGTTCCTGCTTGGAAGAGTTTCGTTCAGCTCCCTTCATC
GAATGTCATGGGAGGGGTACCTGTAACTACTATGCCAACTCCTACAGCTTTTGGCTGGCAACTGTAGATG
TGTCAGACATGTTCAGTAAACCTCAGTCAGAAACGCTGAAAGCAGGAGACTTGAGGACACGAATTAGCCG
ATGTCAAGTGTGCATGAAGAGGACATTCTCGAGCGGCGTCTTCACACTCGAAGATTTCGTTGGGGACTGG
CGACAGACAGCCGGCTACAACCTGGACCAAGTCCTTGAACAGGGAGGTGTGTCCAGTTTGTTTCAGAATC
TCGGGGTGTCCGTAACTCCGATCCAAAGGATTGTCCTGAGCGGTGAAAATGGGCTGAAGATCGACATCCA
TGTCATCATCCCGTATGAAGGTCTGAGCGGCGACCAAATGGGCCAGATCGAAAAAATTTTTAAGGTGGTG
TACCCTGTGGATGATCATCACTTTAAGGTGATCCTGCACTATGGCACACTGGTAATCGACGGGGTTACGC
CGAACATGATCGACTATTTCGGACGGCCGTATGAAGGCATCGCCGTGTTCGACGGCAAAAAGATCACTGT
AACAGGGACCCTGTGGAACGGCAACAAAATTATCGACGAGCGCCTGATCAACCCCGACGGCTCCCTGCTG
TTCCGAGTAACCATCAACGGAGTGACCGGCTGGCGGCTGTGCGAACGCATTCTGGCGTAAGGATCCAATT
CTACCGGGTAGGGGAGGCGCTTTTCCCAAGGCAGTCTGGAGCATGCGCTTTAGCAGCCCCGCTGGGCACT
TGGCGCTACACAAGTGGCCTCTGGCCTCGCACACATTCCACATCCACCGGTAGGCGCCAACCGGCTCCGT
TCTTTGGTGGCCCCTTCGCGCCACCTTCTACTCCTCCCCTAGTCAGGAAGTTCCCCCCCGCCCCGCAGCT
CGCGTCGTGCAGGACGTGACAAATGGAAGTAGCACGTCTCACTAGTCTCGTGCAGATGGACAGCACCGCT
GAGCAATGGAAGCGGGTAGGCCTTTGGGGCAGCGGCCAATAGCAGCTTTGCTCCTTCGCTTTCTGGGCTC
AGAGGCTGGGAAGGGGTGGGTCCGGGGGCGGGCTCAGGGGCGGGCTCAGGGGCGGGGCGGGCGCCCGAAG
GTCCTCCGGAGGCCCGGCATTCTGCACGCTTCAAAAGCGCACGTCTGCCGCGCTGTTCTCCTCTTCCTCA
TCTCCGGGCCTTTCGACCTGCAGTTAACGCCGCCATGACCGAGTACAAGCCCACGGTGCGCCTCGCCACC
CGCGACGACGTCCCCCGGGCCGTACGCACCCTCGCCGCCGCGTTCGCCGACTACCCCGCCACGCGCCACA
CCGTCGACCCGGACCGCCACATCGAGCGGGTCACCGAGCTGCAAGAACTCTTCCTCACGCGCGTCGGGCT
CGACATCGGCAAGGTGTGGGTCGCGGACGACGGCGCCGCGGTGGCGGTCTGGACCACGCCGGAGAGCGTC
GAAGCGGGGGCGGTGTTCGCCGAGATCGGCCCGCGCATGGCCGAGTTGAGCGGTTCCCGGCTGGCCGCGC
AGCAACAGATGGAAGGCCTCCTGGCGCCGCACCGGCCCAAGGAGCCCGCGTGGTTCCTGGCCACCGTCGG
CGTCTCGCCCGACCACCAGGGCAAGGGTCTGGGCAGCGCCGTCGTGCTCCCCGGAGTGGAGGCGGCCGAG
CGCGCCGGGGTGCCCGCCTTCCTGGAGACCTCCGCGCCCCGCAACCTCCCCTTCTACGAGCGGCTCGGCT
TCACCGTCACCGCCGACGTCGAGGTGCCCGAAGGACCGCGCACCTGGTGCATGACCCGCAAGCCCGGTGC
CTAGACGCGTCTGGAACAATCAACCTCTGGATTACAAAATTTGTGAAAGATTGACTGGTATTCTTAACTA
TGTTGCTCCTTTTACGCTATGTGGATACGCTGCTTTAATGCCTTTGTATCATGCTATTGCTTCCCGTATG
GCTTTCATTTTCTCCTCCTTGTATAAATCCTGGTTGCTGTCTCTTTATGAGGAGTTGTGGCCCGTTGTCA
GGCAACGTGGCGTGGTGTGCACTGTGTTTGCTGACGCAACCCCCACTGGTTGGGGCATTGCCACCACCTG
TCAGCTCCTTTCCGGGACTTTCGCTTTCCCCCTCCCTATTGCCACGGCGGAACTCATCGCCGCCTGCCTT
GCCCGCTGCTGGACAGGGGCTCGGCTGTTGGGCACTGACAATTCCGTGGTGTTGTCGGGGAAGCTGACGT
CCTTTCCATGGCTGCTCGCCTGTGTTGCCACCTGGATTCTGCGCGGGACGTCCTTCTGCTACGTCCCTTC
GGCCCTCAATCCAGCGGACCTTCCTTCCCGCGGCCTGCTGCCGGCTCTGCGGCCTCTTCCGCGTCTTCGC
CTTCGCCCTCAGACGAGTCGGATCTCCCTTTGGGCCGCCTCCCCGCCTGGAATTAATTCTGCAGTCGAGA
CCTAGAAAAACATGGAGCAATCACAAGTAGCAATACAGCAGCTACCAATGCTGATTGTGCCTGGCTAGAA
GCACAAGAGGAGGAGGAGGTGGGTTTTCCAGTCACACCTCAGGTACCTTTAAGACCAATGACTTACAAGG
CAGCTGTAGATCTTAGCCACTTTTTAAAAGAAAAGAGGGGACTGGAAGGGCTAATTCACTCCCAACGAAG
ACAAGATCTGCTTTTTGCTTGTACTGGGTCTCTCTGGTTAGACCAGATCTGAGCCTGGGAGCTCTCTGGC
TAACTAGGGAACCCACTGCTTAAGCCTCAATAAAGCTTGCCTTGAGTGCTTCAAGTAGTGTGTGCCCGTC
TGTTGTGTGACTCTGGTAACTAGAGATCCCTCAGACCCTTTTAGTCAGTGTGGAAAATCTCTAGCAGTAG
TAGTTCATGTCATCTTATTATTCAGTATTTATAACTTGCAAAGAAATGAATATCAGAGAGTGAGAGGCCT
TGACATTGCTAGCGTTTTACCGTCGACCTCTAGCTAGAGCTTGGCGTAATCATGGTCATAGCTGTTTCCT
GTGTGAAATTGTTATCCGCTCACAATTCCACACAACATACGAGCCGGAAGCATAAAGTGTAAAGCCTGGG
GTGCCTAATGAGTGAGCTAACTCACATTAATTGCGTTGCGCTCACTGCCCGCTTTCCAGTCGGGAAACCT
GTCGTGCCAGCTGCATTAATGAATCGGCCAACGCGCGGGGAGAGGCGGTTTGCGTATTGGGCGCTCTTCC
GCTTCCTCGCTCACTGACTCGCTGCGCTCGGTCGTTCGGCTGCGGCGAGCGGTATCAGCTCACTCAAAGG
CGGTAATACGGTTATCCACAGAATCAGGGGATAACGCAGGAAAGAACATGTGAGCAAAAGGCCAGCAAAA
GGCCAGGAACCGTAAAAAGGCCGCGTTGCTGGCGTTTTTCCATAGGCTCCGCCCCCCTGACGAGCATCAC
AAAAATCGACGCTCAAGTCAGAGGTGGCGAAACCCGACAGGACTATAAAGATACCAGGCGTTTCCCCCTG
GAAGCTCCCTCGTGCGCTCTCCTGTTCCGACCCTGCCGCTTACCGGATACCTGTCCGCCTTTCTCCCTTC
GGGAAGCGTGGCGCTTTCTCATAGCTCACGCTGTAGGTATCTCAGTTCGGTGTAGGTCGTTCGCTCCAAG
CTGGGCTGTGTGCACGAACCCCCCGTTCAGCCCGACCGCTGCGCCTTATCCGGTAACTATCGTCTTGAGT
CCAACCCGGTAAGACACGACTTATCGCCACTGGCAGCAGCCACTGGTAACAGGATTAGCAGAGCGAGGTA
TGTAGGCGGTGCTACAGAGTTCTTGAAGTGGTGGCCTAACTACGGCTACACTAGAAGAACAGTATTTGGT
ATCTGCGCTCTGCTGAAGCCAGTTACCTTCGGAAAAAGAGTTGGTAGCTCTTGATCCGGCAAACAAACCA
CCGCTGGTAGCGGTGGTTTTTTTGTTTGCAAGCAGCAGATTACGCGCAGAAAAAAAGGATCTCAAGAAGA
TCCTTTGATCTTTTCTACGGGGTCTGACGCTCAGTGGAACGAAAACTCACGTTAAGGGATTTTGGTCATG
AGATTATCAAAAAGGATCTTCACCTAGATCCTTTTAAATTAAAAATGAAGTTTTAAATCAATCTAAAGTA
TATATGAGTAAACTTGGTCTGACAGTTACCAATGCTTAATCAGTGAGGCACCTATCTCAGCGATCTGTCT
ATTTCGTTCATCCATAGTTGCCTGACTCCCCGTCGTGTAGATAACTACGATACGGGAGGGCTTACCATCT
GGCCCCAGTGCTGCAATGATACCGCGAGACCCACGCTCACCGGCTCCAGATTTATCAGCAATAAACCAGC
CAGCCGGAAGGGCCGAGCGCAGAAGTGGTCCTGCAACTTTATCCGCCTCCATCCAGTCTATTAATTGTTG
CCGGGAAGCTAGAGTAAGTAGTTCGCCAGTTAATAGTTTGCGCAACGTTGTTGCCATTGCTACAGGCATC
GTGGTGTCACGCTCGTCGTTTGGTATGGCTTCATTCAGCTCCGGTTCCCAACGATCAAGGCGAGTTACAT
GATCCCCCATGTTGTGCAAAAAAGCGGTTAGCTCCTTCGGTCCTCCGATCGTTGTCAGAAGTAAGTTGGC
CGCAGTGTTATCACTCATGGTTATGGCAGCACTGCATAATTCTCTTACTGTCATGCCATCCGTAAGATGC
TTTTCTGTGACTGGTGAGTACTCAACCAAGTCATTCTGAGAATAGTGTATGCGGCGACCGAGTTGCTCTT
GCCCGGCGTCAATACGGGATAATACCGCGCCACATAGCAGAACTTTAAAAGTGCTCATCATTGGAAAACG
TTCTTCGGGGCGAAAACTCTCAAGGATCTTACCGCTGTTGAGATCCAGTTCGATGTAACCCACTCGTGCA
CCCAACTGATCTTCAGCATCTTTTACTTTCACCAGCGTTTCTGGGTGAGCAAAAACAGGAAGGCAAAATG
CCGCAAAAAAGGGAATAAGGGCGACACGGAAATGTTGAATACTCATACTCTTCCTTTTTCAATATTATTG
AAGCATTTATCAGGGTTATTGTCTCATGAGCGGATACATATTTGAATGTATTTAGAAAAATAAACAAATA
GGGGTTCCGCGCACATTTCCCCGAAAAGTGCCACCTGACGTCGACGGATCGGGAGATCAACTTGTTTATT
GCAGCTTATAATGGTTACAAATAAAGCAATAGCATCACAAATTTCACAAATAAAGCATTTTTTTCACTGC
ATTCTAGTTGTGGTTTGTCCAAACTCATCAATGTATCTTATCATGTCTGGATCAACTGGATAACTCAAGC
TAACCAAAATCATCCCAAACTTCCCACCCCATACCCTATTACCACTGCCAATTACCTGTGGTTTCATTTA
CTCTAAACCTGTGATTCCTCTGAATTATTTTCATTTTAAAGAAATTGTATTTGTTAAATATGTACTACAA
ACTTAGTAGT
